Addgene plasmid #199724: pCBL101.1
Purpose: A pVS1-based T-DNA binary vector with NPTII as a plant selectable marker gene. BsaI site was removed.
Depositing lab: Kan Wang. Depositing organization: Iowa State University. Publication: New T-DNA binary vectors with NptII selection and RUBY reporter for efficient maize transformation and targeted mutagenesis. Lee K, Kang M, Ji Q, Grosic S, Wang K. Plant Physiol. 2023 Apr 18:kiad231. doi: 10.1093/plphys/kiad231. PubMed 37070560.
Backbone
  Vector backbone: pCBL101
  Vector type: Plant Expression
Growth in bacteria
  Bacterial resistance: Spectinomycin, 50 μg/mL
  Growth temperature: 37°C
  Growth strain: DH5alpha
  Copy number: High Copy
Gene/Insert
  Gene/Insert name: Multiple Cloning Site, NPTII
  Species: Synthetic
  Insert size (bp): 50
  Mutation: "GAGACC" to "GATACC"
  Cloning method: Restriction Enzyme; 5′ cloning site SacI (not destroyed); 3′ cloning site SmaI (destroyed during cloning)
Terms and licenses: Academic/Nonprofit Terms; Industry Terms: Not Available to Industry
How to cite: pCBL101.1 was a gift from Kan Wang (Addgene plasmid # 199724 ; http://n2t.net/addgene:199724 ; RRID:Addgene_199724)
