[The description below was written by a language model from this plasmid's Addgene catalogue record and pLannotate feature annotations shown in this document.]
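Description:
pCBL101.1 is a 10,671-nt T-DNA binary vector for Agrobacterium-mediated plant transformation, derived from pCBL101 by a single-base change that eliminates a BsaI recognition site. Removing that site presumably makes the backbone compatible with BsaI-based (Golden Gate-type) assembly, although the record does not say so explicitly. The backbone carries two replication systems. A high-copy ColE1/pUC-type origin, accompanied by the pBR322 bom region and a remnant of rop, supports propagation in E. coli. The pVS1 oriV, with its RepA replication protein and StaA stability protein, allows stable maintenance in Agrobacterium. Bacterial selection is by spectinomycin through the aadA (SmR) gene, which sits downstream of a fragment of a class 1 integron Pc promoter and a short gentamicin acetyltransferase remnant.

The transferred region lies between nopaline C58-type right and left border repeats. Next to the right border are lac regulatory remnants and a partial pUC-type multiple cloning site, which is where a gene of interest would be inserted; the catalogue lists a 50-bp synthetic MCS cloned between SacI and a destroyed SmaI site. Downstream, the maize polyubiquitin (Ubi) promoter drives the Tn5 NPTII aminoglycoside phosphotransferase gene as the plant selectable marker, conferring resistance to kanamycin, neomycin and G418. A single FRT site lies between the promoter and the NPTII coding sequence. No partner FRT and no terminator for NPTII were annotated, so their presence and purpose cannot be stated from the record. The associated publication title places the vector in a series with NptII selection developed for maize transformation and targeted mutagenesis, where it serves as an empty base vector for adding expression cassettes.
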