Features (pLannotate 1.2.2; 22 found; start..end, strand, type, name):
      1..25      -  misc_feature   RB T-DNA repeat: right border repeat from nopaline C58 T-DNA
     82..170     +  CDS            lacI (fragment): lac repressor; lacI; The lac repressor binds to the lac operator to inhibit transcription in E. coli. This inhibition can be relieved by adding lactose or isopropyl-β-D-thiogalactopyranoside (IPTG).
    183..204     +  protein_bind   CAP binding site: CAP binding activates transcription in the presence of cAMP. E. coli catabolite activator protein
    219..249     +  promoter       lac promoter: promoter for the E. coli lac operon
    253..275     +  protein_bind   lac operator (fragment): The lac repressor binds to the lac operator to inhibit transcription in E. coli. This inhibition can be relieved by adding lactose or isopropyl-β-D-thiogalactopyranoside (IPTG). lac repressor encoded by lacI
    365..398     +  misc_feature   MCS (fragment): pUC18/19 multiple cloning site
    427..2422    +  promoter       Ubi promoter: maize polyubiquitin gene promoter
   2451..2498    +  protein_bind   FRT: FLP-mediated recombination occurs in the 8-bp core sequence TCTAGAAA (Turan and Bode, 2011). FLP recombinase from the Saccharomyces cerevisiae 2μ plasmid
   2522..3312    +  CDS            NeoR/KanR (fragment): aminoglycoside phosphotransferase from Tn5; aph(3')-II (or nptII); confers resistance to neomycin, kanamycin, and G418 (Geneticin®)
   3641..3658    -  misc_feature   MCS (fragment): pUC18/19 multiple cloning site
   3878..4032    +  CDS            lacZα (fragment): LacZα fragment of β-galactosidase; lacZ fragment
   4110..4134    -  misc_feature   LB T-DNA repeat: left border repeat from nopaline C58 T-DNA
   4393..4416    +  promoter       Pc promoter (fragment): intI1 (promoter lies within the coding sequence); class 1 integron promoter
   4592..4648    +  CDS            GmR (fragment): gentamycin acetyltransferase; aacC1; confers resistance to gentamycin
   4659..5446    +  CDS            SmR (fragment): aminoglycoside adenylyltransferase (Murphy, 1985); aadA; confers resistance to spectinomycin and streptomycin
   5692..6280    +  rep_origin     ori: high-copy-number ColE1/pMB1/pBR322/pUC origin of replication
   6466..6606    -  misc_feature   bom: basis of mobility region from pBR322
   6708..6747    -  CDS            rop (fragment): Rop protein, which maintains plasmids at low copy number; rop
   6950..7144    -  rep_origin     pVS1 oriV: origin of replication for the Pseudomonas plasmid pVS1 (Heeb et al., 2000)
   7210..8283    -  CDS            pVS1 RepA: replication protein from the Pseudomonas plasmid pVS1 (Heeb et al., 2000)
   8712..9341    -  CDS            pVS1 StaA: stability protein from the Pseudomonas plasmid pVS1 (Heeb et al., 2000)
   9901..10302   -  CDS            Y4CG_SINFN (fragment): Protein inferred from homology: Swiss-Prot protein existence level 3. From Sinorhizobium fredii (strain NBRC 101917 / NGR234).
>Addgene plasmid #199724 | pCBL101.1 | addgene full sequence | sequence record 391213 | Addgene NGS Result
GTTTACCCGCCAATATATCCTGTCAAACACTGATAGTTTAAACTGAAGGCGGGAAACGACAATCTGATCC
AAGCTCAAGCTCCAATACGCAAACCGCCTCTCCCCGCGCGTTGGCCGATTCATTAATGCAGCTGGCACGA
CAGGTTTCCCGACTGGAAAGCGGGCAGTGAGCGCAACGCAATTAATGTGAGTTAGCTCACTCATTAGGCA
CCCCAGGCTTTACACTTTATGCTTCCGGCTCGTATGTTGTGTGGAATTGTGAGCGGATAACAATTTCACA
CAGGAAACAGCTATGACATGATTACGAATTCGAGCTCTATTGAGACCGGCGCGCCTAGGTACCACGCGTC
CGCGGGTCTCACCAGGGGATCCTCTAGAGTCGACCTGCAGGCATGCAATAGTTCCGGACTTACCGGCGCC
GCTAGCCTGCAGTGCAGCGTGACCCGGTCGTGCCCCTCTCTAGAGATAATGAGCATTGCATGTCTAAGTT
ATAAAAAATTACCACATATTTTTTTTGTCACACTTGTTTGAAGTGCAGTTTATCTATCTTTATACATATA
TTTAAACTTTACTCTACGAATAATATAATCTATAGTACTACAATAATATCAGTGTTTTAGAGAATCATAT
AAATGAACAGTTAGACATGGTCTAAAGGACAATTGAGTATTTTGACAACAGGACTCTACAGTTTTATCTT
TTTAGTGTGCATGTGTTCTCCTTTTTTTTTGCAAATAGCTTCACCTATATAATACTTCATCCATTTTATT
AGTACATCCATTTAGGGTTTAGGGTTAATGGTTTTTATAGACTAATTTTTTTAGTACATCTATTTTATTC
TATTTTAGCCTCTAAATTAAGAAAACTAAAACTCTATTTTAGTTTTTTTATTTAATAATTTAGATATAAA
ATAGAATAAAATAAAGTGACTAAAAATTAAACAAATACCCTTTAAGAAATTAAAAAAACTAAGGAAACAT
TTTTCTTGTTTCGAGTAGATAATGCCAGCCTGTTAAACGCCGTCGACGAGTCTAACGGACACCAACCAGC
GAACCAGCAGCGTCGCGTCGGGCCAAGCGAAGCAGACGGCACGGCATCTCTGTCGCTGCCTCTGGACCCC
TCTCGAGAGTTCCGCTCCACCGTTGGACTTGCTCCGCTGTCGGCATCCAGAAATTGCGTGGCGGAGCGGC
AGACGTGAGCCGGCACGGCAGGCGGCCTCCTCCTCCTCTCACGGCACCGGCAGCTACGGGGGATTCCTTT
CCCACCGCTCCTTCGCTTTCCCTTCCTCGCCCGCCGTAATAAATAGACACCCCCTCCACACCCTCTTTCC
CCAACCTCGTGTTGTTCGGAGCGCACACACACACAACCAGATCTCCCCCAAATCCACCCGTCGGCACCTC
CGCTTCAAGGTACGCCGCTCGTCCTCCCCCCCCCCCCTCTCTACCTTCTCTAGATCGGCGTTCCGGTCCA
TGCATGGTTAGGGCCCGGTAGTTCTACTTCTGTTCATGTTTGTGTTAGATCCGTGTTTGTGTTAGATCCG
TGCTGCTAGCGTTCGTACACGGATGCGACCTGTACGTCAGACACGTTCTGATTGCTAACTTGCCAGTGTT
TCTCTTTGGGGAATCCTGGGATGGCTCTAGCCGTTCCGCAGACGGGATCGATTTCATGATTTTTTTTGTT
TCGTTGCATAGGGTTTGGTTTGCCCTTTTCCTTTATTTCAATATATGCCGTGCACTTGTTTGTCGGGTCA
TCTTTTCATGCTTTTTTTTGTCTTGGTTGTGATGATGTGGTCTGGTTGGGCGGTCGTTCTAGATCGGAGT
AGAATTCTGTTTCAAACTACCTGGTGGATTTATTAATTTTGGATCTGTATGTGTGTGCCATACATATTCA
TAGTTACGAATTGAAGATGATGGATGGAAATATCGATCTAGGATAGGTATACATGTTGATGCGGGTTTTA
CTGATGCATATACAGAGATGCTTTTTGTTCGCTTGGTTGTGATGATGTGGTGTGGTTGGGCGGTCGTTCA
TTCGTTCTAGATCGGAGTAGAATACTGTTTCAAACTACCTGGTGTATTTATTAATTTTGGAACTGTATGT
GTGTGTCATACATCTTCATAGTTACGAGTTTAAGATGGATGGAAATATCGATCTAGGATAGGTATACATG
TTGATGTGGGTTTTACTGATGCATATACATGATGGCATATGCAGCATCTATTCATATGCTCTAACCTTGA
GTACCTATCTATTATAATAAACAAGTATGTTTTATAATTATTTTGATCTTGATATACTTGGATGATGGCA
TATGCAGCAGCTATATGTGGATTTTTTTAGCCCTGCCTTCATACGCTATTTATTTGCTTGGTACTGTTTC
TTTTGTCGATGCTCACCCTGTTGTTTGGTGTTACTTCTGCAGGTCGACTCTAGAGGATCAATTCGCTAGC
GAAGTTCCTATTCCGAAGTTCCTATTCTCTAGAAAGTATAGGAACTTCAGATCCACCGGGATCCACCATG
GTTGAACAAGATGGATTGCACGCAGGTTCTCCGGCCGCTTGGGTGGAGAGGCTATTCGGCTATGACTGGG
CACAACAGACAATCGGCTGCTCTGATGCCGCCGTGTTCCGGCTGTCAGCGCAGGGGCGCCCGGTTCTTTT
TGTCAAGACCGACCTGTCCGGTGCCCTGAATGAACTGCAGGACGAGGCAGCGCGGCTATCGTGGCTGGCC
ACGACGGGCGTTCCTTGCGCAGCTGTGCTCGACGTTGTCACTGAAGCGGGAAGGGACTGGCTGCTATTGG
GCGAAGTGCCGGGGCAGGATCTCCTGTCATCTCACCTTGCTCCTGCCGAGAAAGTATCCATCATGGCTGA
TGCAATGCGGCGGCTGCATACGCTTGATCCGGCTACCTGCCCATTCGACCACCAAGCGAAACATCGCATC
GAGCGAGCACGTACTCGGATGGAAGCCGGTCTTGTCGATCAGGATGATCTGGACGAAGAGCATCAGGGGC
TCGCGCCAGCCGAACTGTTCGCCAGGCTCAAGGCGCGCATGCCCGACGGCGATGATCTCGTCGTGACCCA
TGGCGATGCCTGCTTGCCGAATATCATGGTGGAAAATGGCCGCTTTTCTGGATTCATCGACTGTGGCCGG
CTGGGTGTGGCGGACCGCTATCAGGACATAGCGTTGGCTACCCGTGATATTGCTGAAGAGCTTGGCGGCG
AATGGGCTGACCGCTTCCTCGTGCTTTACGGTATCGCCGCTCCCGATTCGCAGCGCATCGCCTTCTATCG
CCTTCTTGACGAGTTCTTCTGAGGATCCACCATGGTTAACCTAGACTTGTCCATCTTCTGGATTGGCCAA
CTTAATTAATGTATGAAATAAAAGGATGCACACATAGTGACATGCTAATCACTATAATGTGGGCATCAAA
GTTGTGTGTTATGTGTAATTACTAGTTATCTGAATAAAAGAGAAAGAGATCATCCATATTTCTTATCCTA
AATGAATGTCACGTGTCTTTATAATTCTTTGATGAACCAGATGCATTTCATTAACCAAATCCATATACAT
ATAAATATTAATCATATATAATTAATATCAATTGGGTTAGCAAAACAAATCTAGTCTAGGTGTGTTTTGC
AAGCTTGCATGCCTGCAGTCGTCTATTGGACCGACAGTTGCTATTAATATAATGGGCCACCATAGTAGAC
TGACAAATAAATTACCTGACAACATCGTTTCACAAAAAAACAAACACAAAAAGGGAGTGCATTTTCCAGG
GCATTTTTGTAATAAAAAACAGTTAAAAGGGAGTGCAATAGAAATATAGGGGTGTGGAAATAGTGATTTG
AGCACGTCTTGAAGCGAATTAGCTTGGCACTGGCCGTCGTTTTACAACGTCGTGACTGGGAAAACCCTGG
CGTTACCCAACTTAATCGCCTTGCAGCACATCCCCCTTTCGCCAGCTGGCGTAATAGCGAAGAGGCCCGC
ACCGATCGCCCTTCCCAACAGTTGCGCAGCCTGAATGGCGAATGCTAGAGCAATTCGGCGTTAATTCAGT
ACATTAAAAACGTCCGCAATGTGTTATTAAGTTGTCTAAGCGTCAATTTGTTTACACCACAATATATCCT
GCCACCAGCCAGCCAACAGCTCCCCGACCGGCAGCTCGGCACAAAATCACCACTCGATACAGGCAGCCCA
TCAGTCCGGGACGGCGTCAGCGGGAGAGCCGTTGTAAGGCGGCAGACTTTGCTCATGTTACCGATGCTAT
TCGGAAGAACGGCAACTAAGCTGCCGGGTTTGAAACACGGATGATCTCGCGGAGGGTAGCATGTTGATTG
TAACGATGACAGAGCGTTGCTGCCTGTGATCAATTCGGGCACGAACCCAGTGGACATAAGCCTGTTCGGT
TCGTAAGCTGTAATGCAAGTAGCGTATGCGCTCACGCAACTGGTCCAGAACCTTGACCGAACGCAGCGGT
GGTAACGGCGCAGTGGCGGTTTTCATGGCTTGTTATGACTGTTTTTTTGGGGTACAGTCTATGCCTCGGG
CATCCAAGCAGCAAGCGCGTTACGCCGTGGGTCGATGTTTGATGTTATGGAGCAGCAACGATGTTACGCA
GCAGGGCAGTCGCCCTAAAACAAAGTTAAACATCATGGGGGAAGCGGTGATCGCCGAAGTATCGACTCAA
CTATCAGAGGTAGTTGGCGTCATCGAGCGCCATCTCGAACCGACGTTGCTGGCCGTACATTTGTACGGCT
CCGCAGTGGATGGCGGCCTGAAGCCACACAGTGATATTGATTTGCTGGTTACGGTGACCGTAAGGCTTGA
TGAAACAACGCGGCGAGCTTTGATCAACGACCTTTTGGAAACTTCGGCTTCCCCTGGAGAGAGCGAGATT
CTCCGCGCTGTAGAAGTCACCATTGTTGTGCACGACGACATCATTCCGTGGCGTTATCCAGCTAAGCGCG
AACTGCAATTTGGAGAATGGCAGCGCAATGACATTCTTGCAGGTATCTTCGAGCCAGCCACAATCGACAT
TGATCTGGCTATCTTGCTGACAAAAGCAAGAGAACATAGCGTTGCCTTGGTAGGTCCAGCGGCGGAGGAA
CTCTTTGATCCGGTTCCTGAACAGGATCTATTTGAGGCGCTAAATGAAACCTTAACGCTATGGAACTCGC
CGCCCGACTGGGCTGGCGATGAGCGAAATGTAGTGCTTACGTTGTCCCGCATTTGGTACAGCGCAGTAAC
CGGCAAAATCGCGCCGAAGGATGTCGCTGCCGACTGGGCAATGGAGCGCCTGCCGGCCCAGTATCAGCCC
GTCATACTTGAAGCTAGACAGGCTTATCTTGGACAAGAAGAAGATCGCTTGGCCTCGCGCGCAGATCAGT
TGGAAGAATTTGTCCACTACGTGAAAGGCGAGATCACCAAGGTAGTCGGCAAATAATGTCTAGCTAGAAA
TTCGTTCAAGCCGACGCCGCTTCGCGGCGCGGCTTAACTCAAGCGTTAGATGCACTAAGCACATAATTGC
TCACAGCCAAACTATCAGGTCAAGTCTGCTTTTATTATTTTTAAGCGTGCATAATAAGCCCTACACAAAT
TGGGAGATATATCATGCATGACCAAAATCCCTTAACGTGAGTTTTCGTTCCACTGAGCGTCAGACCCCGT
AGAAAAGATCAAAGGATCTTCTTGAGATCCTTTTTTTCTGCGCGTAATCTGCTGCTTGCAAACAAAAAAA
CCACCGCTACCAGCGGTGGTTTGTTTGCCGGATCAAGAGCTACCAACTCTTTTTCCGAAGGTAACTGGCT
TCAGCAGAGCGCAGATACCAAATACTGTCCTTCTAGTGTAGCCGTAGTTAGGCCACCACTTCAAGAACTC
TGTAGCACCGCCTACATACCTCGCTCTGCTAATCCTGTTACCAGTGGCTGCTGCCAGTGGCGATAAGTCG
TGTCTTACCGGGTTGGACTCAAGACGATAGTTACCGGATAAGGCGCAGCGGTCGGGCTGAACGGGGGGTT
CGTGCACACAGCCCAGCTTGGAGCGAACGACCTACACCGAACTGAGATACCTACAGCGTGAGCTATGAGA
AAGCGCCACGCTTCCCGAAGGGAGAAAGGCGGACAGGTATCCGGTAAGCGGCAGGGTCGGAACAGGAGAG
CGCACGAGGGAGCTTCCAGGGGGAAACGCCTGGTATCTTTATAGTCCTGTCGGGTTTCGCCACCTCTGAC
TTGAGCGTCGATTTTTGTGATGCTCGTCAGGGGGGCGGAGCCTATGGAAAAACGCCAGCAACGCGGCCTT
TTTACGGTTCCTGGCCTTTTGCTGGCCTTTTGCTCACATGTTCTTTCCTGCGTTATCCCCTGATTCTGTG
GATAACCGTATTACCGCCTTTGAGTGAGCTGATACCGCTCGCCGCAGCCGAACGACCGAGCGCAGCGAGT
CAGTGAGCGAGGAAGCGGAAGAGCGCCTGATGCGGTATTTTCTCCTTACGCATCTGTGCGGTATTTCACA
CCGCATATGGTGCACTCTCAGTACAATCTGCTCTGATGCCGCATAGTTAAGCCAGTATACACTCCGCTAT
CGCTACGTGACTGGGTCATGGCTGCGCCCCGACACCCGCCAACACCCGCTGACGCGCCCTGACGGGCTTG
TCTGCTCCCGGCATCCGCTTACAGACAAGCTGTGACCGTCTCCGGGAGCTGCATGTGTCAGAGGTTTTCA
CCGTCATCACCGAAACGCGCGAGGCAGGGTGCCTTGATGTGGGCGCCGGCGGTCGAGTGGCGACGGCGCG
GCTTGTCCGCGCCCTGGTAGATTGCCTGGCCGTAGGCCAGCCATTTTTGAGCGGCCAGCGGCCGCGATAG
GCCGACGCGAAGCGGCGGGGCGTAGGGAGCGCAGCGACCGAAGGGTAGGCGCTTTTTGCAGCTCTTCGGC
TGTGCGCTGGCCAGACAGTTATGCACAGGCCAGGCGGGTTTTAAGAGTTTTAATAAGTTTTAAAGAGTTT
TAGGCGGAAAAATCGCCTTTTTTCTCTTTTATATCAGTCACTTACATGTGTGACCGGTTCCCAATGTACG
GCTTTGGGTTCCCAATGTACGGGTTCCGGTTCCCAATGTACGGCTTTGGGTTCCCAATGTACGTGCTATC
CACAGGAAAGATACCTTTTCGACCTTTTTCCCCTGCTAGGGCAATTTGCCCTAGCATCTGCTCCGTACAT
TAGGAACCGGCGGATGCTTCGCCCTCGATCAGGTTGCGGTAGCGCATGACTAGGATCGGGCCAGCCTGCC
CCGCCTCCTCCTTCAAATCGTACTCCGGCAGGTCATTTGACCCGATCAGCTTGCGCACGGTGAAACAGAA
CTTCTTGAACTCTCCGGCGCTGCCACTGCGTTCGTAGATCGTCTTGAACAACCATCTGGCTTCTGCCTTG
CCTGCGGCGCGGCGTGCCAGGCGGTAGAGAAAACGGCCGATGCCGGGATCGATCAAAAAGTAATCGGGGT
GAACCGTCAGCACGTCCGGGTTCTTGCCTTCTGTGATCTCGCGGTACATCCAATCAGCTAGCTCGATCTC
GATGTACTCCGGCCGCCCGGTTTCGCTCTTTACGATCTTGTAGCGGCTAATCAAGGCTTCACCCTCGGAT
ACCGTCACCAGGCGGCCGTTCTTGGCCTTCTTCGTACGCTGCATGGCAACGTGCGTGGTGTTTAACCGAA
TGCAGGTTTCTACCAGGTCGTCTTTCTGCTTTCCGCCATCGGCTCGCCGGCAGAACTTGAGTACGTCCGC
AACGTGTGGACGGAACACGCGGCCGGGCTTGTCTCCCTTCCCTTCCCGGTATCGGTTCATGGATTCGGTT
AGATGGGAAACCGCCATCAGTACCAGGTCGTAATCCCACACACTGGCCATGCCGGCCGGCCCTGCGGAAA
CCTCTACGTGCCCGTCTGGAAGCTCGTAGCGGATCACCTCGCCAGCTCGTCGGTCACGCTTCGACAGACG
GAAAACGGCCACGTCCATGATGCTGCGACTATCGCGGGTGCCCACGTCATAGAGCATCGGAACGAAAAAA
TCTGGTTGCTCGTCGCCCTTGGGCGGCTTCCTAATCGACGGCGCACCGGCTGCCGGCGGTTGCCGGGATT
CTTTGCGGATTCGATCAGCGGCCGCTTGCCACGATTCACCGGGGCGTGCTTCTGCCTCGATGCGTTGCCG
CTGGGCGGCCTGCGCGGCCTTCAACTTCTCCACCAGGTCATCACCCAGCGCCGCGCCGATTTGTACCGGG
CCGGATGGTTTGCGACCGCTCACGCCGATTCCTCGGGCTTGGGGGTTCCAGTGCCATTGCAGGGCCGGCA
GACAACCCAGCCGCTTACGCCTGGCCAACCGCCCGTTCCTCCACACATGGGGCATTCCACGGCGTCGGTG
CCTGGTTGTTCTTGATTTTCCATGCCGCCTCCTTTAGCCGCTAAAATTCATCTACTCATTTATTCATTTG
CTCATTTACTCTGGTAGCTGCGCGATGTATTCAGATAGCAGCTCGGTAATGGTCTTGCCTTGGCGTACCG
CGTACATCTTCAGCTTGGTGTGATCCTCCGCCGGCAACTGAAAGTTGACCCGCTTCATGGCTGGCGTGTC
TGCCAGGCTGGCCAACGTTGCAGCCTTGCTGCTGCGTGCGCTCGGACGGCCGGCACTTAGCGTGTTTGTG
CTTTTGCTCATTTTCTCTTTACCTCATTAACTCAAATGAGTTTTGATTTAATTTCAGCGGCCAGCGCCTG
GACCTCGCGGGCAGCGTCGCCCTCGGGTTCTGATTCAAGAACGGTTGTGCCGGCGGCGGCAGTGCCTGGG
TAGCTCACGCGCTGCGTGATACGGGACTCAAGAATGGGCAGCTCGTACCCGGCCAGCGCCTCGGCAACCT
CACCGCCGATGCGCGTGCCTTTGATCGCCCGCGACACGACAAAGGCCGCTTGTAGCCTTCCATCCGTGAC
CTCAATGCGCTGCTTAACCAGCTCCACCAGGTCGGCGGTGGCCCATATGTCGTAAGGGCTTGGCTGCACC
GGAATCAGCACGAAGTCGGCTGCCTTGATCGCGGACACAGCCAAGTCCGCCGCCTGGGGCGCTCCGTCGA
TCACTACGAAGTCGCGCCGGCCGATGGCCTTCACGTCGCGGTCAATCGTCGGGCGGTCGATGCCGACAAC
GGTTAGCGGTTGATCTTCCCGCACGGCCGCCCAATCGCGGGCACTGCCCTGGGGATCGGAATCGACTAAC
AGAACATCGGCCCCGGCGAGTTGCAGGGCGCGGGCTAGATGGGTTGCGATGGTCGTCTTGCCTGACCCGC
CTTTCTGGTTAAGTACAGCGATAACCTTCATGCGTTCCCCTTGCGTATTTGTTTATTTACTCATCGCATC
ATATACGCAGCGACCGCATGACGCAAGCTGTTTTACTCAAATACACATCACCTTTTTAGACGGCGGCGCT
CGGTTTCTTCAGCGGCCAAGCTGGCCGGCCAGGCCGCCAGCTTGGCATCAGACAAACCGGCCAGGATTTC
ATGCAGCCGCACGGTTGAGACGTGCGCGGGCGGCTCGAACACGTACCCGGCCGCGATCATCTCCGCCTCG
ATCTCTTCGGTAATGAAAAACGGTTCGTCCTGGCCGTCCTGGTGCGGTTTCATGCTTGTTCCTCTTGGCG
TTCATTCTCGGCGGCCGCCAGGGCGTCGGCCTCGGTCAATGCGTCCTCACGGAAGGCACCGCGCCGCCTG
GCCTCGGTGGGCGTCACTTCCTCGCTGCGCTCAAGTGCGCGGTACAGGGTCGAGCGATGCACGCCAAGCA
GTGCAGCCGCCTCTTTCACGGTGCGGCCTTCCTGGTCGATCAGCTCGCGGGCGTGCGCGATCTGTGCCGG
GGTGAGGGTAGGGCGGGGGCCAAACTTCACGCCTCGGGCCTTGGCGGCCTCGCGCCCGCTCCGGGTGCGG
TCGATGATTAGGGAACGCTCGAACTCGGCAATGCCGGCGAACACGGTCAACACCATGCGGCCGGCCGGCG
TGGTGGTGTCGGCCCACGGCTCTGCCAGGCTACGCAGGCCCGCGCCGGCCTCCTGGATGCGCTCGGCAAT
GTCCAGTAGGTCGCGGGTGCTGCGGGCCAGGCGGTCTAGCCTGGTCACTGTCACAACGTCGCCAGGGCGT
AGGTGGTCAAGCATCCTGGCCAGCTCCGGGCGGTCGCGCCTGGTGCCGGTGATCTTCTCGGAAAACAGCT
TGGTGCAGCCGGCCGCGTGCAGTTCGGCCCGTTGGTTGGTCAAGTCCTGGTCGTCGGTGCTGACGCGGGC
ATAGCCCAGCAGGCCAGCGGCGGCGCTCTTGTTCATGGCGTAATGTCTCCGGTTCTAGTCGCAAGTATTC
TACTTTATGCGACTAAAACACGCGACAAGAAAACGCCAGGAAAAGGGCAGGGCGGCAGCCTGTCGCGTAA
CTTAGGACTTGTGCGACATGTCGTTTTCAGAAGACGGCTGCACTGAACGTCAGAAGCCGACTGCACTATA
GCAGCGGAGGGGTTGGATCAAAGTACTTTAAAGTACTTTAAAGTACTTTAAAGTACTTTGATCCCGAGGG
GAACCCTGTGGTTGGCATGCACATACAAATGGACGAACGGATAAACCTTTTCACGCCCTTTTAAATATCC
GATTATTCTAATAAACGCTCTTTTCTCTTAG
